Addgene plasmid #235531: pLentiCRISPRv2_cGAS_gRNA_3
Purpose: gRNA against human cGAS
Depositing lab: Nicolas Manel. Depositing organization: Institut Curie. Publication: Centromeric DNA amplification triggered by viral proteins activates nuclear cGAS. Lahaye X, Tran Van P, Chakraborty C, Shmakova A, Cao NTB, Ferran H, Ait-Mohamed O, Maurin M, Waterfall JJ, Kaufer BB, Fischer P, Hennig T, Dolken L, Lomonte P, Fachinetti D, Manel N. Cell. 2025 May 29:S0092-8674(25)00556-2. doi: 10.1016/j.cell.2025.05.008. PubMed 40460826.
Backbone
  Vector backbone: pLentiCRISPRv2
  Vector type: Lentiviral
Growth in bacteria
  Bacterial resistance: Ampicillin, 100 μg/mL
  Growth temperature: 30°C
  Growth strain: NEB Stable
  Copy number: High Copy
Gene/Insert
  Gene/Insert name: cGAS
  gRNA/shRNA sequence: GGGATCCCGACTTCCTGGCG
  Species: H. sapiens (human)
  Entrez Gene: CGAS (a.k.a. C6orf150, D4, MB21D1, h-cGAS)
  Cloning method: Restriction Enzyme; 5′ cloning site Unknown (unknown if destroyed)
Terms and licenses: Academic/Nonprofit Terms; Industry Terms: Not Available to Industry
How to cite: pLentiCRISPRv2_cGAS_gRNA_3 was a gift from Nicolas Manel (Addgene plasmid # 235531 ; http://n2t.net/addgene:235531 ; RRID:Addgene_235531)
