[The description below was written by a language model from this plasmid's Addgene catalogue record and pLannotate feature annotations shown in this document.]
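Description:
pLentiCRISPRv2_cGAS_gRNA_3 is a third-generation-style, self-inactivating HIV-1 lentiviral transfer plasmid of about 13 kb, built on the pLentiCRISPRv2 backbone, that delivers both Streptococcus pyogenes Cas9 and a single guide RNA targeting human CGAS (also known as MB21D1 or C6orf150), the cytosolic/nuclear DNA sensor cyclic GMP-AMP synthase. In bacteria it is maintained through a high-copy ColE1/pUC-type origin and selected with ampicillin via the bla gene. An f1 origin and remnants of lac regulatory sequence are also present in the backbone.

The viral genome is transcribed in packaging cells from a CMV enhancer/promoter fused to a truncated 5' LTR, and carries the Ψ packaging signal with a partial gag sequence, the Rev response element for nuclear export of the unspliced RNA, and a cPPT/CTS that aids nuclear import. It ends in a ΔU3 3' LTR that inactivates LTR promoter activity after integration. Within this frame, a human U6 RNA polymerase III promoter drives the CGAS-specific spacer joined to the Cas9 gRNA scaffold, and an EF-1α core promoter drives Cas9 followed by a puromycin N-acetyltransferase coding sequence. The feature table does not annotate the linker between the two. A WPRE downstream enhances transcript expression. Outside the LTRs, the backbone contains an SV40/EM7-driven bleomycin/Zeocin resistance cassette with an SV40 polyadenylation signal, and a bGH poly(A) signal follows the 3' LTR.

The construct is intended for producing lentiviral particles to transduce human cells, selecting them with puromycin, and disrupting CGAS by Cas9-mediated cleavage. The name suggests it is one of several guides against this gene.
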