Features (pLannotate 1.2.2; 33 found; start..end, strand, type, name):
     31..83      -  misc_feature   bom (fragment): basis of mobility region from pBR322
    238..617     +  enhancer       CMV enhancer: human cytomegalovirus immediate early enhancer
    618..817     +  promoter       CMV promoter: human cytomegalovirus (CMV) immediate early promoter
    835..1015    +  LTR            5' LTR (truncated): truncated 5' long terminal repeat (LTR) from HIV-1
   1062..1187    +  misc_feature   HIV-1 Ψ: packaging signal of human immunodeficiency virus type 1
   1171..1534    +  CDS            HIV-1 gag (fragment): gag protein from human immunodeficiency virus 1; gag
   1680..1913    +  misc_feature   RRE: The Rev response element (RRE) of HIV-1 allows for Rev-dependent mRNA export from the nucleus to the cytoplasm.
   2290..2390    +  CDS            Rev (fragment): human immunodeficiency virus 1 (HIV-1) Rev protein; rev; enhances nuclear export of unspliced and incompletely spliced viral mRNAs
   2440..2557    +  misc_feature   cPPT/CTS: central polypurine tract and central termination sequence of HIV-1
   2608..2848    +  promoter       U6 promoter: RNA polymerase III promoter for human U6 snRNA
   2878..2953    +  misc_RNA       gRNA scaffold: guide RNA scaffold for the Streptococcus pyogenes CRISPR/Cas9 system
   2971..2989    +  CDS            small t antigen (fragment): SV40 (simian virus 40) small t antigen
   3015..3226    +  promoter       EF-1α core promoter: core promoter for human elongation factor EF-1α
   3251..7354    +  CDS            Cas9: Cas9 (Csn1) endonuclease from the Streptococcus pyogenes Type II CRISPR/Cas system generates RNA-guided double strand breaks in DNA
   7492..8089    +  CDS            PuroR (fragment): puromycin N-acetyltransferase; pac from Streptomyces; confers resistance to puromycin
   8105..8693    +  misc_feature   WPRE: woodchuck hepatitis virus posttranscriptional regulatory element
   8744..8763    +  misc_feature   cPPT/CTS (fragment): central polypurine tract and central termination sequence of HIV-1
   8765..8998    +  LTR            3' LTR (ΔU3): self-inactivating 3' long terminal repeat (LTR) from HIV-1
   9030..9254    +  polyA_signal   bGH poly(A) signal: bovine growth hormone polyadenylation signal
   9258..9279    +  promoter       SV40 promoter (fragment): SV40 enhancer and early promoter
   9300..9728    +  rep_origin     f1 ori (sequence partly withheld): f1 bacteriophage origin of replication; arrow indicates direction of (+) strand synthesis
   9742..10071   +  promoter       SV40 promoter: SV40 enhancer and early promoter
  10119..10166   +  promoter       EM7 promoter: synthetic bacterial promoter&nbsp
  10185..10559   +  CDS            BleoR: antibiotic-binding protein; Sh ble from Streptoalloteichus hindustanus; confers resistance to bleomycin, phleomycin, and Zeocin™
  10569..10694   +  CDS            ble (fragment): BLE_KLEPN - Experimental evidence at protein level: Swiss-Prot protein existence level 1. Binding protein with a strong affinity to the bleomycin family of antibiotics. Binds to CL990; an antimitotic-antibiotic compound. From Klebsiella pneumoniae.
  10689..10810   +  polyA_signal   SV40 poly(A) signal: SV40 polyadenylation signal
  10881..10903   -  protein_bind   lac operator (fragment): The lac repressor binds to the lac operator to inhibit transcription in E. coli. This inhibition can be relieved by adding lactose or isopropyl-β-D-thiogalactopyranoside (IPTG). lac repressor encoded by lacI
  10907..10937   -  promoter       lac promoter: promoter for the E. coli lac operon
  10952..10973   -  protein_bind   CAP binding site: CAP binding activates transcription in the presence of cAMP. E. coli catabolite activator protein
  10986..11078   -  CDS            lacI (fragment): lac repressor; lacI; The lac repressor binds to the lac operator to inhibit transcription in E. coli. This inhibition can be relieved by adding lactose or isopropyl-β-D-thiogalactopyranoside (IPTG).
  11261..11849   -  rep_origin     ori: high-copy-number ColE1/pMB1/pBR322/pUC origin of replication
  12020..12880   -  CDS            AmpR: β-lactamase; bla; confers resistance to ampicillin, carbenicillin, and related antibiotics
  12881..12985   -  promoter       AmpR promoter: bla
>Addgene plasmid #235531 | pLentiCRISPRv2_cGAS_gRNA_3 | addgene full sequence | sequence record 468360 | Addgene NGS Result
GTCGACGGATCGGGAGATCTCCCGATCCCCTATGGTGCACTCTCAGTACAATCTGCTCTGATGCCGCATA
GTTAAGCCAGTATCTGCTCCCTGCTTGTGTGTTGGAGGTCGCTGAGTAGTGCGCGAGCAAAATTTAAGCT
ACAACAAGGCAAGGCTTGACCGACAATTGCATGAAGAATCTGCTTAGGGTTAGGCGTTTTGCGCTGCTTC
GCGATGTACGGGCCAGATATACGCGTTGACATTGATTATTGACTAGTTATTAATAGTAATCAATTACGGG
GTCATTAGTTCATAGCCCATATATGGAGTTCCGCGTTACATAACTTACGGTAAATGGCCCGCCTGGCTGA
CCGCCCAACGACCCCCGCCCATTGACGTCAATAATGACGTATGTTCCCATAGTAACGCCAATAGGGACTT
TCCATTGACGTCAATGGGTGGAGTATTTACGGTAAACTGCCCACTTGGCAGTACATCAAGTGTATCATAT
GCCAAGTACGCCCCCTATTGACGTCAATGACGGTAAATGGCCCGCCTGGCATTATGCCCAGTACATGACC
TTATGGGACTTTCCTACTTGGCAGTACATCTACGTATTAGTCATCGCTATTACCATGGTGATGCGGTTTT
GGCAGTACATCAATGGGCGTGGATAGCGGTTTGACTCACGGGGATTTCCAAGTCTCCACCCCATTGACGT
CAATGGGAGTTTGTTTTGGCACCAAAATCAACGGGACTTTCCAAAATGTCGTAACAACTCCGCCCCATTG
ACGCAAATGGGCGGTAGGCGTGTACGGTGGGAGGTCTATATAAGCAGCGCGTTTTGCCTGTACTGGGTCT
CTCTGGTTAGACCAGATCTGAGCCTGGGAGCTCTCTGGCTAACTAGGGAACCCACTGCTTAAGCCTCAAT
AAAGCTTGCCTTGAGTGCTTCAAGTAGTGTGTGCCCGTCTGTTGTGTGACTCTGGTAACTAGAGATCCCT
CAGACCCTTTTAGTCAGTGTGGAAAATCTCTAGCAGTGGCGCCCGAACAGGGACTTGAAAGCGAAAGGGA
AACCAGAGGAGCTCTCTCGACGCAGGACTCGGCTTGCTGAAGCGCGCACGGCAAGAGGCGAGGGGCGGCG
ACTGGTGAGTACGCCAAAAATTTTGACTAGCGGAGGCTAGAAGGAGAGAGATGGGTGCGAGAGCGTCAGT
ATTAAGCGGGGGAGAATTAGATCGCGATGGGAAAAAATTCGGTTAAGGCCAGGGGGAAAGAAAAAATATA
AATTAAAACATATAGTATGGGCAAGCAGGGAGCTAGAACGATTCGCAGTTAATCCTGGCCTGTTAGAAAC
ATCAGAAGGCTGTAGACAAATACTGGGACAGCTACAACCATCCCTTCAGACAGGATCAGAAGAACTTAGA
TCATTATATAATACAGTAGCAACCCTCTATTGTGTGCATCAAAGGATAGAGATAAAAGACACCAAGGAAG
CTTTAGACAAGATAGAGGAAGAGCAAAACAAAAGTAAGACCACCGCACAGCAAGCGGCCGCTGATCTTCA
GACCTGGAGGAGGAGATATGAGGGACAATTGGAGAAGTGAATTATATAAATATAAAGTAGTAAAAATTGA
ACCATTAGGAGTAGCACCCACCAAGGCAAAGAGAAGAGTGGTGCAGAGAGAAAAAAGAGCAGTGGGAATA
GGAGCTTTGTTCCTTGGGTTCTTGGGAGCAGCAGGAAGCACTATGGGCGCAGCGTCAATGACGCTGACGG
TACAGGCCAGACAATTATTGTCTGGTATAGTGCAGCAGCAGAACAATTTGCTGAGGGCTATTGAGGCGCA
ACAGCATCTGTTGCAACTCACAGTCTGGGGCATCAAGCAGCTCCAGGCAAGAATCCTGGCTGTGGAAAGA
TACCTAAAGGATCAACAGCTCCTGGGGATTTGGGGTTGCTCTGGAAAACTCATTTGCACCACTGCTGTGC
CTTGGAATGCTAGTTGGAGTAATAAATCTCTGGAACAGATTTGGAATCACACGACCTGGATGGAGTGGGA
CAGAGAAATTAACAATTACACAAGCTTAATACACTCCTTAATTGAAGAATCGCAAAACCAGCAAGAAAAG
AATGAACAAGAATTATTGGAATTAGATAAATGGGCAAGTTTGTGGAATTGGTTTAACATAACAAATTGGC
TGTGGTATATAAAATTATTCATAATGATAGTAGGAGGCTTGGTAGGTTTAAGAATAGTTTTTGCTGTACT
TTCTATAGTGAATAGAGTTAGGCAGGGATATTCACCATTATCGTTTCAGACCCACCTCCCAACCCCGAGG
GGACCCGACAGGCCCGAAGGAATAGAAGAAGAAGGTGGAGAGAGAGACAGAGACAGATCCATTCGATTAG
TGAACGGATCGGCACTGCGTGCGCCAATTCTGCAGACAAATGGCAGTATTCATCCACAATTTTAAAAGAA
AAGGGGGGATTGGGGGGTACAGTGCAGGGGAAAGAATAGTAGACATAATAGCAACAGACATACAAACTAA
AGAATTACAAAAACAAATTACAAAAATTCAAAATTTTCGGGTTTATTACAGGGACAGCAGAGATCCAGTT
TGGTTAATTAAGGTACCGAGGGCCTATTTCCCATGATTCCTTCATATTTGCATATACGATACAAGGCTGT
TAGAGAGATAATTAGAATTAATTTGACTGTAAACACAAAGATATTAGTACAAAATACGTGACGTAGAAAG
TAATAATTTCTTGGGTAGTTTGCAGTTTTAAAATTATGTTTTAAAATGGACTATCATATGCTTACCGTAA
CTTGAAAGTATTTCGATTTCTTGGCTTTATATATCTTGTGGAAAGGACGAAACACCGGGGATCCCGACTT
CCTGGCGGTTTTAGAGCTAGAAATAGCAAGTTAAAATAAGGCTAGTCCGTTATCAACTTGAAAAAGTGGC
ACCGAGTCGGTGCTTTTTTGAATTCGCTAGCTAGGTCTTGAAAGGAGTGGGAATTGGCTCCGGTGCCCGT
CAGTGGGCAGAGCGCACATCGCCCACAGTCCCCGAGAAGTTGGGGGGAGGGGTCGGCAATTGATCCGGTG
CCTAGAGAAGGTGGCGCGGGGTAAACTGGGAAAGTGATGTCGTGTACTGGCTCCGCCTTTTTCCCGAGGG
TGGGGGAGAACCGTATATAAGTGCAGTAGTCGCCGTGAACGTTCTTTTTCGCAACGGGTTTGCCGCCAGA
ACACAGGACCGGTTCTAGAGCGCTGCCACCATGGACAAGAAGTACAGCATCGGCCTGGACATCGGCACCA
ACTCTGTGGGCTGGGCCGTGATCACCGACGAGTACAAGGTGCCCAGCAAGAAATTCAAGGTGCTGGGCAA
CACCGACCGGCACAGCATCAAGAAGAACCTGATCGGAGCCCTGCTGTTCGACAGCGGCGAAACAGCCGAG
GCCACCCGGCTGAAGAGAACCGCCAGAAGAAGATACACCAGACGGAAGAACCGGATCTGCTATCTGCAAG
AGATCTTCAGCAACGAGATGGCCAAGGTGGACGACAGCTTCTTCCACAGACTGGAAGAGTCCTTCCTGGT
GGAAGAGGATAAGAAGCACGAGCGGCACCCCATCTTCGGCAACATCGTGGACGAGGTGGCCTACCACGAG
AAGTACCCCACCATCTACCACCTGAGAAAGAAACTGGTGGACAGCACCGACAAGGCCGACCTGCGGCTGA
TCTATCTGGCCCTGGCCCACATGATCAAGTTCCGGGGCCACTTCCTGATCGAGGGCGACCTGAACCCCGA
CAACAGCGACGTGGACAAGCTGTTCATCCAGCTGGTGCAGACCTACAACCAGCTGTTCGAGGAAAACCCC
ATCAACGCCAGCGGCGTGGACGCCAAGGCCATCCTGTCTGCCAGACTGAGCAAGAGCAGACGGCTGGAAA
ATCTGATCGCCCAGCTGCCCGGCGAGAAGAAGAATGGCCTGTTCGGAAACCTGATTGCCCTGAGCCTGGG
CCTGACCCCCAACTTCAAGAGCAACTTCGACCTGGCCGAGGATGCCAAACTGCAGCTGAGCAAGGACACC
TACGACGACGACCTGGACAACCTGCTGGCCCAGATCGGCGACCAGTACGCCGACCTGTTTCTGGCCGCCA
AGAACCTGTCCGACGCCATCCTGCTGAGCGACATCCTGAGAGTGAACACCGAGATCACCAAGGCCCCCCT
GAGCGCCTCTATGATCAAGAGATACGACGAGCACCACCAGGACCTGACCCTGCTGAAAGCTCTCGTGCGG
CAGCAGCTGCCTGAGAAGTACAAAGAGATTTTCTTCGACCAGAGCAAGAACGGCTACGCCGGCTACATTG
ACGGCGGAGCCAGCCAGGAAGAGTTCTACAAGTTCATCAAGCCCATCCTGGAAAAGATGGACGGCACCGA
GGAACTGCTCGTGAAGCTGAACAGAGAGGACCTGCTGCGGAAGCAGCGGACCTTCGACAACGGCAGCATC
CCCCACCAGATCCACCTGGGAGAGCTGCACGCCATTCTGCGGCGGCAGGAAGATTTTTACCCATTCCTGA
AGGACAACCGGGAAAAGATCGAGAAGATCCTGACCTTCCGCATCCCCTACTACGTGGGCCCTCTGGCCAG
GGGAAACAGCAGATTCGCCTGGATGACCAGAAAGAGCGAGGAAACCATCACCCCCTGGAACTTCGAGGAA
GTGGTGGACAAGGGCGCTTCCGCCCAGAGCTTCATCGAGCGGATGACCAACTTCGATAAGAACCTGCCCA
ACGAGAAGGTGCTGCCCAAGCACAGCCTGCTGTACGAGTACTTCACCGTGTATAACGAGCTGACCAAAGT
GAAATACGTGACCGAGGGAATGAGAAAGCCCGCCTTCCTGAGCGGCGAGCAGAAAAAGGCCATCGTGGAC
CTGCTGTTCAAGACCAACCGGAAAGTGACCGTGAAGCAGCTGAAAGAGGACTACTTCAAGAAAATCGAGT
GCTTCGACTCCGTGGAAATCTCCGGCGTGGAAGATCGGTTCAACGCCTCCCTGGGCACATACCACGATCT
GCTGAAAATTATCAAGGACAAGGACTTCCTGGACAATGAGGAAAACGAGGACATTCTGGAAGATATCGTG
CTGACCCTGACACTGTTTGAGGACAGAGAGATGATCGAGGAACGGCTGAAAACCTATGCCCACCTGTTCG
ACGACAAAGTGATGAAGCAGCTGAAGCGGCGGAGATACACCGGCTGGGGCAGGCTGAGCCGGAAGCTGAT
CAACGGCATCCGGGACAAGCAGTCCGGCAAGACAATCCTGGATTTCCTGAAGTCCGACGGCTTCGCCAAC
AGAAACTTCATGCAGCTGATCCACGACGACAGCCTGACCTTTAAAGAGGACATCCAGAAAGCCCAGGTGT
CCGGCCAGGGCGATAGCCTGCACGAGCACATTGCCAATCTGGCCGGCAGCCCCGCCATTAAGAAGGGCAT
CCTGCAGACAGTGAAGGTGGTGGACGAGCTCGTGAAAGTGATGGGCCGGCACAAGCCCGAGAACATCGTG
ATCGAAATGGCCAGAGAGAACCAGACCACCCAGAAGGGACAGAAGAACAGCCGCGAGAGAATGAAGCGGA
TCGAAGAGGGCATCAAAGAGCTGGGCAGCCAGATCCTGAAAGAACACCCCGTGGAAAACACCCAGCTGCA
GAACGAGAAGCTGTACCTGTACTACCTGCAGAATGGGCGGGATATGTACGTGGACCAGGAACTGGACATC
AACCGGCTGTCCGACTACGATGTGGACCATATCGTGCCTCAGAGCTTTCTGAAGGACGACTCCATCGACA
ACAAGGTGCTGACCAGAAGCGACAAGAACCGGGGCAAGAGCGACAACGTGCCCTCCGAAGAGGTCGTGAA
GAAGATGAAGAACTACTGGCGGCAGCTGCTGAACGCCAAGCTGATTACCCAGAGAAAGTTCGACAATCTG
ACCAAGGCCGAGAGAGGCGGCCTGAGCGAACTGGATAAGGCCGGCTTCATCAAGAGACAGCTGGTGGAAA
CCCGGCAGATCACAAAGCACGTGGCACAGATCCTGGACTCCCGGATGAACACTAAGTACGACGAGAATGA
CAAGCTGATCCGGGAAGTGAAAGTGATCACCCTGAAGTCCAAGCTGGTGTCCGATTTCCGGAAGGATTTC
CAGTTTTACAAAGTGCGCGAGATCAACAACTACCACCACGCCCACGACGCCTACCTGAACGCCGTCGTGG
GAACCGCCCTGATCAAAAAGTACCCTAAGCTGGAAAGCGAGTTCGTGTACGGCGACTACAAGGTGTACGA
CGTGCGGAAGATGATCGCCAAGAGCGAGCAGGAAATCGGCAAGGCTACCGCCAAGTACTTCTTCTACAGC
AACATCATGAACTTTTTCAAGACCGAGATTACCCTGGCCAACGGCGAGATCCGGAAGCGGCCTCTGATCG
AGACAAACGGCGAAACCGGGGAGATCGTGTGGGATAAGGGCCGGGATTTTGCCACCGTGCGGAAAGTGCT
GAGCATGCCCCAAGTGAATATCGTGAAAAAGACCGAGGTGCAGACAGGCGGCTTCAGCAAAGAGTCTATC
CTGCCCAAGAGGAACAGCGATAAGCTGATCGCCAGAAAGAAGGACTGGGACCCTAAGAAGTACGGCGGCT
TCGACAGCCCCACCGTGGCCTATTCTGTGCTGGTGGTGGCCAAAGTGGAAAAGGGCAAGTCCAAGAAACT
GAAGAGTGTGAAAGAGCTGCTGGGGATCACCATCATGGAAAGAAGCAGCTTCGAGAAGAATCCCATCGAC
TTTCTGGAAGCCAAGGGCTACAAAGAAGTGAAAAAGGACCTGATCATCAAGCTGCCTAAGTACTCCCTGT
TCGAGCTGGAAAACGGCCGGAAGAGAATGCTGGCCTCTGCCGGCGAACTGCAGAAGGGAAACGAACTGGC
CCTGCCCTCCAAATATGTGAACTTCCTGTACCTGGCCAGCCACTATGAGAAGCTGAAGGGCTCCCCCGAG
GATAATGAGCAGAAACAGCTGTTTGTGGAACAGCACAAGCACTACCTGGACGAGATCATCGAGCAGATCA
GCGAGTTCTCCAAGAGAGTGATCCTGGCCGACGCTAATCTGGACAAAGTGCTGTCCGCCTACAACAAGCA
CCGGGATAAGCCCATCAGAGAGCAGGCCGAGAATATCATCCACCTGTTTACCCTGACCAATCTGGGAGCC
CCTGCCGCCTTCAAGTACTTTGACACCACCATCGACCGGAAGAGGTACACCAGCACCAAAGAGGTGCTGG
ACGCCACCCTGATCCACCAGAGCATCACCGGCCTGTACGAGACACGGATCGACCTGTCTCAGCTGGGAGG
CGACAAGCGACCTGCCGCCACAAAGAAGGCTGGACAGGCTAAGAAGAAGAAAGATTACAAAGACGATGAC
GATAAGGGATCCGGCGCAACAAACTTCTCTCTGCTGAAACAAGCCGGAGATGTCGAAGAGAATCCTGGAC
CGACCGAGTACAAGCCCACGGTGCGCCTCGCCACCCGCGACGACGTCCCCAGGGCCGTACGCACCCTCGC
CGCCGCGTTCGCCGACTACCCCGCCACGCGCCACACCGTCGATCCGGACCGCCACATCGAGCGGGTCACC
GAGCTGCAAGAACTCTTCCTCACGCGCGTCGGGCTCGACATCGGCAAGGTGTGGGTCGCGGACGACGGCG
CCGCGGTGGCGGTCTGGACCACGCCGGAGAGCGTCGAAGCGGGGGCGGTGTTCGCCGAGATCGGCCCGCG
CATGGCCGAGTTGAGCGGTTCCCGGCTGGCCGCGCAGCAACAGATGGAAGGCCTCCTGGCGCCGCACCGG
CCCAAGGAGCCCGCGTGGTTCCTGGCCACCGTCGGAGTCTCGCCCGACCACCAGGGCAAGGGTCTGGGCA
GCGCCGTCGTGCTCCCCGGAGTGGAGGCGGCCGAGCGCGCCGGGGTGCCCGCCTTCCTGGAGACCTCCGC
GCCCCGCAACCTCCCCTTCTACGAGCGGCTCGGCTTCACCGTCACCGCCGACGTCGAGGTGCCCGAAGGA
CCGCGCACCTGGTGCATGACCCGCAAGCCCGGTGCCTGAACGCGTTAAGTCGACAATCAACCTCTGGATT
ACAAAATTTGTGAAAGATTGACTGGTATTCTTAACTATGTTGCTCCTTTTACGCTATGTGGATACGCTGC
TTTAATGCCTTTGTATCATGCTATTGCTTCCCGTATGGCTTTCATTTTCTCCTCCTTGTATAAATCCTGG
TTGCTGTCTCTTTATGAGGAGTTGTGGCCCGTTGTCAGGCAACGTGGCGTGGTGTGCACTGTGTTTGCTG
ACGCAACCCCCACTGGTTGGGGCATTGCCACCACCTGTCAGCTCCTTTCCGGGACTTTCGCTTTCCCCCT
CCCTATTGCCACGGCGGAACTCATCGCCGCCTGCCTTGCCCGCTGCTGGACAGGGGCTCGGCTGTTGGGC
ACTGACAATTCCGTGGTGTTGTCGGGGAAATCATCGTCCTTTCCTTGGCTGCTCGCCTGTGTTGCCACCT
GGATTCTGCGCGGGACGTCCTTCTGCTACGTCCCTTCGGCCCTCAATCCAGCGGACCTTCCTTCCCGCGG
CCTGCTGCCGGCTCTGCGGCCTCTTCCGCGTCTTCGCCTTCGCCCTCAGACGAGTCGGATCTCCCTTTGG
GCCGCCTCCCCGCGTCGACTTTAAGACCAATGACTTACAAGGCAGCTGTAGATCTTAGCCACTTTTTAAA
AGAAAAGGGGGGACTGGAAGGGCTAATTCACTCCCAACGAAGACAAGATCTGCTTTTTGCTTGTACTGGG
TCTCTCTGGTTAGACCAGATCTGAGCCTGGGAGCTCTCTGGCTAACTAGGGAACCCACTGCTTAAGCCTC
AATAAAGCTTGCCTTGAGTGCTTCAAGTAGTGTGTGCCCGTCTGTTGTGTGACTCTGGTAACTAGAGATC
CCTCAGACCCTTTTAGTCAGTGTGGAAAATCTCTAGCAGGGCCCGTTTAAACCCGCTGATCAGCCTCGAC
TGTGCCTTCTAGTTGCCAGCCATCTGTTGTTTGCCCCTCCCCCGTGCCTTCCTTGACCCTGGAAGGTGCC
ACTCCCACTGTCCTTTCCTAATAAAATGAGGAAATTGCATCGCATTGTCTGAGTAGGTGTCATTCTATTC
TGGGGGGTGGGGTGGGGCAGGACAGCAAGGGGGAGGATTGGGAAGACAATAGCAGGCATGCTGGGGATGC
GGTGGGCTCTATGGCTTCTGAGGCGGAAAGAACCAGCTGGGGCTCTAGGGGGTATCCCC
[124 nt withheld, positions 9300-9423]
C
[91 nt withheld, positions 9425-9515]
A
[49 nt withheld, positions 9517-9565]
CCTTTGACGTTGGAGTCCACGTTCTTT
[37 nt withheld, positions 9593-9629]
ACCCTATCTCGGTCTATTCTTTTGATTTATAAGGGATTTTGCCGATTTCGGCCTATTGGTTAAAAAATGA
GCTGATTTAACAAAAATTTAACGCGAATTAATTCTGTGGAATGTGTGTCAGTTAGGGTGTGGAAAGTCCC
CAGGCTCCCCAGCAGGCAGAAGTATGCAAAGCATGCATCTCAATTAGTCAGCAACCAGGTGTGGAAAGTC
CCCAGGCTCCCCAGCAGGCAGAAGTATGCAAAGCATGCATCTCAATTAGTCAGCAACCATAGTCCCGCCC
CTAACTCCGCCCATCCCGCCCCTAACTCCGCCCAGTTCCGCCCATTCTCCGCCCCATGGCTGACTAATTT
TTTTTATTTATGCAGAGGCCGAGGCCGCCTCTGCCTCTGAGCTATTCCAGAAGTAGTGAGGAGGCTTTTT
TGGAGGCCTAGGCTTTTGCAAAAAGCTCCCGGGAGCTTGTATATCCATTTTCGGATCTGATCAGCACGTG
TTGACAATTAATCATCGGCATAGTATATCGGCATAGTATAATACGACAAGGTGAGGAACTAAACCATGGC
CAAGTTGACCAGTGCCGTTCCGGTGCTCACCGCGCGCGACGTCGCCGGAGCGGTCGAGTTCTGGACCGAC
CGGCTCGGGTTCTCCCGGGACTTCGTGGAGGACGACTTCGCCGGTGTGGTCCGGGACGACGTGACCCTGT
TCATCAGCGCGGTCCAGGACCAGGTGGTGCCGGACAACACCCTGGCCTGGGTGTGGGTGCGCGGCCTGGA
CGAGCTGTACGCCGAGTGGTCGGAGGTCGTGTCCACGAACTTCCGGGACGCCTCCGGGCCGGCCATGACC
GAGATCGGCGAGCAGCCGTGGGGGCGGGAGTTCGCCCTGCGCGACCCGGCCGGCAACTGCGTGCACTTCG
TGGCCGAGGAGCAGGACTGACACGTGCTACGAGATTTCGATTCCACCGCCGCCTTCTATGAAAGGTTGGG
CTTCGGAATCGTTTTCCGGGACGCCGGCTGGATGATCCTCCAGCGCGGGGATCTCATGCTGGAGTTCTTC
GCCCACCCCAACTTGTTTATTGCAGCTTATAATGGTTACAAATAAAGCAATAGCATCACAAATTTCACAA
ATAAAGCATTTTTTTCACTGCATTCTAGTTGTGGTTTGTCCAAACTCATCAATGTATCTTATCATGTCTG
TATACCGTCGACCTCTAGCTAGAGCTTGGCGTAATCATGGTCATAGCTGTTTCCTGTGTGAAATTGTTAT
CCGCTCACAATTCCACACAACATACGAGCCGGAAGCATAAAGTGTAAAGCCTGGGGTGCCTAATGAGTGA
GCTAACTCACATTAATTGCGTTGCGCTCACTGCCCGCTTTCCAGTCGGGAAACCTGTCGTGCCAGCTGCA
TTAATGAATCGGCCAACGCGCGGGGAGAGGCGGTTTGCGTATTGGGCGCTCTTCCGCTTCCTCGCTCACT
GACTCGCTGCGCTCGGTCGTTCGGCTGCGGCGAGCGGTATCAGCTCACTCAAAGGCGGTAATACGGTTAT
CCACAGAATCAGGGGATAACGCAGGAAAGAACATGTGAGCAAAAGGCCAGCAAAAGGCCAGGAACCGTAA
AAAGGCCGCGTTGCTGGCGTTTTTCCATAGGCTCCGCCCCCCTGACGAGCATCACAAAAATCGACGCTCA
AGTCAGAGGTGGCGAAACCCGACAGGACTATAAAGATACCAGGCGTTTCCCCCTGGAAGCTCCCTCGTGC
GCTCTCCTGTTCCGACCCTGCCGCTTACCGGATACCTGTCCGCCTTTCTCCCTTCGGGAAGCGTGGCGCT
TTCTCATAGCTCACGCTGTAGGTATCTCAGTTCGGTGTAGGTCGTTCGCTCCAAGCTGGGCTGTGTGCAC
GAACCCCCCGTTCAGCCCGACCGCTGCGCCTTATCCGGTAACTATCGTCTTGAGTCCAACCCGGTAAGAC
ACGACTTATCGCCACTGGCAGCAGCCACTGGTAACAGGATTAGCAGAGCGAGGTATGTAGGCGGTGCTAC
AGAGTTCTTGAAGTGGTGGCCTAACTACGGCTACACTAGAAGAACAGTATTTGGTATCTGCGCTCTGCTG
AAGCCAGTTACCTTCGGAAAAAGAGTTGGTAGCTCTTGATCCGGCAAACAAACCACCGCTGGTAGCGGTG
GTTTTTTTGTTTGCAAGCAGCAGATTACGCGCAGAAAAAAAGGATCTCAAGAAGATCCTTTGATCTTTTC
TACGGGGTCTGACGCTCAGTGGAACGAAAACTCACGTTAAGGGATTTTGGTCATGAGATTATCAAAAAGG
ATCTTCACCTAGATCCTTTTAAATTAAAAATGAAGTTTTAAATCAATCTAAAGTATATATGAGTAAACTT
GGTCTGACAGTTACCAATGCTTAATCAGTGAGGCACCTATCTCAGCGATCTGTCTATTTCGTTCATCCAT
AGTTGCCTGACTCCCCGTCGTGTAGATAACTACGATACGGGAGGGCTTACCATCTGGCCCCAGTGCTGCA
ATGATACCGCGAGACCCACGCTCACCGGCTCCAGATTTATCAGCAATAAACCAGCCAGCCGGAAGGGCCG
AGCGCAGAAGTGGTCCTGCAACTTTATCCGCCTCCATCCAGTCTATTAATTGTTGCCGGGAAGCTAGAGT
AAGTAGTTCGCCAGTTAATAGTTTGCGCAACGTTGTTGCCATTGCTACAGGCATCGTGGTGTCACGCTCG
TCGTTTGGTATGGCTTCATTCAGCTCCGGTTCCCAACGATCAAGGCGAGTTACATGATCCCCCATGTTGT
GCAAAAAAGCGGTTAGCTCCTTCGGTCCTCCGATCGTTGTCAGAAGTAAGTTGGCCGCAGTGTTATCACT
CATGGTTATGGCAGCACTGCATAATTCTCTTACTGTCATGCCATCCGTAAGATGCTTTTCTGTGACTGGT
GAGTACTCAACCAAGTCATTCTGAGAATAGTGTATGCGGCGACCGAGTTGCTCTTGCCCGGCGTCAATAC
GGGATAATACCGCGCCACATAGCAGAACTTTAAAAGTGCTCATCATTGGAAAACGTTCTTCGGGGCGAAA
ACTCTCAAGGATCTTACCGCTGTTGAGATCCAGTTCGATGTAACCCACTCGTGCACCCAACTGATCTTCA
GCATCTTTTACTTTCACCAGCGTTTCTGGGTGAGCAAAAACAGGAAGGCAAAATGCCGCAAAAAAGGGAA
TAAGGGCGACACGGAAATGTTGAATACTCATACTCTTCCTTTTTCAATATTATTGAAGCATTTATCAGGG
TTATTGTCTCATGAGCGGATACATATTTGAATGTATTTAGAAAAATAAACAAATAGGGGTTCCGCGCACA
TTTCCCCGAAAAGTGCCACCTGAC
